>Addgene plasmid #160548 | pCFEX3-A2aGH | addgene full sequence | sequence record 317848 | Addgene NGS Result
TAGATCCTTTTAAATTAAAAATGAAGTTTTAAATCAATCTAAAGTATATATGAGTAAACTTGGTCTGACA
GTTACCAATGCTTAATCAGTGAGGCACCTATCTCAGCGATCTGTCTATTTCGTTCATCCATAGTTGCCTG
ACTCCCCGTCGTGTAGATAACTACGATACGGGAGGGCTTACCATCTGGCCCCAGTGCTGCAATGATACCG
CGAGACCCACGCTCACCGGCTCCAGATTTATCAGCAATAAACCAGCCAGCCGGAAGGGCCGAGCGCAGAA
GTGGTCCTGCAACTTTATCCGCCTCCATCCAGTCTATTAATTGTTGCCGGGAAGCTAGAGTAAGTAGTTC
GCCAGTTAATAGTTTGCGCAACGTTGTTGCCATTGCTACAGGCATCGTGGTGTCACGCTCGTCGTTTGGT
ATGGCTTCATTCAGCTCCGGTTCCCAACGATCAAGGCGAGTTACATGATCCCCCATGTTGTGCAAAAAAG
CGGTTAGCTCCTTCGGTCCTCCGATCGTTGTCAGAAGTAAGTTGGCCGCAGTGTTATCACTCATGGTTAT
GGCAGCACTGCATAATTCTCTTACTGTCATGCCATCCGTAAGATGCTTTTCTGTGACTGGTGAGTACTCA
ACCAAGTCATTCTGAGAATAGTGTATGCGGCGACCGAGTTGCTCTTGCCCGGCGTCAATACGGGATAATA
CCGCGCCACATAGCAGAACTTTAAAAGTGCTCATCATTGGAAAACGTTCTTCGGGGCGAAAACTCTCAAG
GATCTTACCGCTGTTGAGATCCAGTTCGATGTAACCCACTCGTGCACCCAACTGATCTTCAGCATCTTTT
ACTTTCACCAGCGTTTCTGGGTGAGCAAAAACAGGAAGGCAAAATGCCGCAAAAAAGGGAATAAGGGCGA
CACGGAAATGTTGAATACTCATACTCTACTCCTCGTCAATTCTCTTAGGATTCGATTCACATTCATCTTT
TTTTAGCTACTAATAGGATAAATTATAGGAATTTATAACAAATTGAAATATGGCAGGCAGCAAAATTAAA
ATTGTCTTAGTTTTTTAGTGTATAGAAGTGAATAGCTATATAAAGTATGTGTAAAGTTGGTAACGGAACG
AAAAATAGAAAAGGATATTACATGGGAAAACATGTTGTTTACGGAGAAATGAAAAGTATATTGTATTTTG
TACGAGCTAAAAGTACAGTGGGAACAAAGTCGATTTTGTTACATCTACACTGTTGTTATCAGATCTCGAG
CTATTACAAGTCTTCTTCAGAAATAAGCTTTTGTTATCAGGAGACGGTGACTGAGGTTCCTTGACCCCAG
TAGTCCATACCATAGTAAGAACCCGTACAGTAATAGATACCCATGTCTTCAACTCTTAAGCTAACAAATC
GGGTTGGTCAATCCTCTAGTCCAAGCATAGGATCCGAGAGTTATCACCAATAAGCAATATGAAATTGCAA
TCGAAACAGTATAATAAATAAGCATGTTAATAAATGATAGCTTATACCCTTCATTGATAAACGTGCTAAT
GGTACTCAAAGTGCCGCAAAATCCGGATATTAACGCAGAAACAATATGACATGAATTCAACGAGTTCACA
ATTGGAACGTCCGTAGAAAAGTGTTTTTTACCACGTTGCACCATGGTAAATATGCCAATCAATAAAGTGG
CGAAAACGTTTGCCAAGAAAGTACCCAATGGAAACTTTTTGTTTGTTTTATTAAACATTTCTGCCAACCA
ATATCTTAGGAAACCAGCGAAAATTCCAAATAGACATGGTAGTGTCCACTTGCCCCTCGAATAGTTCTCA
TAATACGCACACAGCACCACAAACAAAATAATTAATGGAAAAGCTAGTGCATACGCGAGTTTATCCACAA
TATCAAAAAATTTCTTAAAAAATGGTGCTGGAGTTTTGAATTTAAACTCTAGAATATTTTTTTCCATTTC
TTGTGTATCAACATCACCAGCATTTTCCTTTACAGTGTCTGAGGGAGGGGTATATGGCTTCGAAAACGAA
CTAGATCCATAAGCAACAATAACCTCCTTACCAAGTTGCCTACCGAAAATAAGACTACCCATGGAAACCA
TAAGATGAACGAGCAAGACAGATAAAAACTCCATTATACCGTAAGCTCTGTTCGGCAGTTTTGTGTGGTT
AGCGATATTACCGTTAGTTAAGTTTGTAGAGTGTTCGAACATCTCTAGCAGCATACTAGAAAAGGAAGAC
AGGGCACCACAGTACCCAGTAGTTACACCTAAAAACAAGACTTGGTGATCTTTCATCCAAGTGTAAGCAT
TTAAAGATTGCATAATCCCCATTAGCATGCAGGATGAACAATTAGACCAGAGAACGGTCGGAGCAGTAAC
GAAGGCCGGAGTGTAGGTGGAAAGCGCCGTTATAGCCTGACGTGTTTCAGTACCTAATATGCAGAACGTG
GTGAATGTACAAAAAACATGAATATAATGGCTCAACTTGTGATTTGATATGACCGGATTGAAAATCATTT
TGAATTCTCGCTGGATATGCCTAGAAATGCAGTATCGATTTATTTTGAGAAAATCTGTCAACTCGTTACT
TCTTTGATAGGGAAATCTTTAGTTAAATTTGTTTAAAATTAAGAACCAGGTCTTTAGACTATGCCAAAAG
GTATTGGTGCTTAAAGGTTGCCGTAAACTCTAACTCTATATATCTCTAAGCCAATGTTTAAGTTGATGCG
ATGTGCATGATCACTTCACATTTTTTTCATGATTTTGTTTTCTTCCTTAGCTACTTTTTTCCGTCTTGGT
CTGTGTAAAAAAAAAATCGCTTCACTGAAGAAAAATATAAATAAAAAAAGGACATCAGCAAGTTCGTAGT
CAATAAATGTGATGAGTAATTTGCGATAATCTACCCCAACTCAAAGCATTCAATTCAAATGAAAGAAGAG
TTCGTGAATTTTAATCTGGCTTACAGATTGGATCATAGCTTCTAATATATCTTCCTTTTTATTTTAAAGT
GATTAAAATATGTGGATGTCTGCATTAAGGTGAAGGCAGACTATAGTGAAAAATAGTAGCAAAGGCTTCA
TATAATGAACTACCTAGTTGTATTCAATTGGAATCTGTGAACGCGGCATTAAAAGAATATTTGAGCTTTT
TTTGATTGTATTAACCTGAAGCTATCACGGTTTAGACTCATTAAAAGAAAAATATCCGGTTGTATCGGAT
AACAACACAGGTCAGCTGATGGGTCCTTTTCATCACGTGCTATAAAAATAATTATAATTTAAATTTTTTA
ATATAAATATATAAATTAAAAATAGAAAGTAAAAAAAGAAATTAAAGAAAAAATAGTTTTTGTTTTCCGA
AGATGTAAAAGACTCTAGGGGGATCGCCAACAAATACTACCTTTTATCTTGCTCTTCCTGCTCTCAGGTA
TTAATGCCGAATTGTTTCATCTTGTCTGTGTAGAAGACCACACACGAAAATCCTGTGATTTTACATTTTA
CTTATCGTTAATCGAATGTATATCTATTTAATCTGCTTTTCTTGTCTAATAAATATATATGTAAAGTACG
CTTTTTGTTGAAATTTTTTAAACCTTTGTTTATTTTTTTTTTCTTCATTCCGTAACTCTTCTACCTTCTT
TATTTACTTTCTAAAATCCAAATACAAAACATAAAAATAAATAAACACAGAGTAAATTCCCAAATTATTC
CATCATTAAAAGATACGAGGCGCGTGTAAGTTACAGGCAAGCGATCCGTCCGCCGGCG
[124 nt withheld, positions 3769-3892]
GGGGATCGATCCACTAGTCCACGGATTAGAAGCCGCCGAGCGGGTGACAGCCCTCCGAAGGAAGACTCTC
CTCCGTGCGTCCTCGTCTTCACCGGTCGCGTTCCTGAAACGCAGATGTGCCTCGCGCCGCACTGCTCCGA
ACAATAAAGATTCTACAATACTAGCTTTTATGGTTATGAAGAGGAAAAATTGGCAGTAACCTGGCCCCAC
AAACCTTCAAATGAACGAATCAAATTAACAACCATAGGATGATAATGCGATTAGTTTTTTAGCCTTATTT
CTGGGGTAATTAATCAGCGAAGCGATGATTTTTGATCTATTAACAGATATATAAATGCAAAAACTGCATA
ACCACTTTAACTAATACTTTCAACATTTTCGGTTTGTATTACTTCTTATTCAAATGTAATAAAAGTATCA
ACAAAAAATTGTTAATATACCTCTATACTTTAACGTCAAGGAGAAAAAACCCCGGATCGGACTACTAGCA
GCTGTAATACGACTCACTATAGGGAATATTAAGCTTGGATCATGAAGGTTTTGATTGTCTTGTTGGCTAT
CTTCGCTGCTTTGCCCTTGGCTCTAGCTCAACCGGTTATTTCTACTACCGTCGGTTCCGCTGCAGAAGGC
TCTTTGGACAAGAGAGAAGCTCGGCCGGACGTCATGCCCATCATGGGCTCCTCGGTGTACATCACGGTGG
AGCTGGCCATTGCTGTGCTGGCCATCCTGGGCAATGTGCTGGTGTGCTGGGCCGTGTGGCTCAACAGCAA
CCTGCAGAACGTCACCAACTACTTTGTGGTGTCACTGGCGGCGGCCGACATCGCAGTGGGTGTGCTCGCC
ATCCCCTTTGCCATCACCATCAGCACCGGGTTCTGCGCTGCCTGCCACGGCTGCCTCTTCATTGCCTGCT
TCGTCCTGGTCCTCACGCAGAGCTCCATCTTCAGTCTCCTGGCCATCGCCATTGACCGCTACATTGCCAT
CCGCATCCCGCTCCGGTACAATGGCTTGGTGACCGGCACGAGGGCTAAGGGCATCATTGCCATCTGCTGG
GTGCTGTCGTTTGCCATCGGCCTGACTCCCATGCTAGGTTGGAACAACTGCGGTCAGCCAAAGGAGGGCA
AGAACCACTCCCAGGGCTGCGGGGAGGGCCAAGTGGCCTGTCTCTTTGAGGATGTGGTCCCCATGAACTA
CATGGTGTACTTCAACTTCTTTGCCTGTGTGCTGGTGCCCCTGCTGCTCATGCTGGGTGTCTATTTGCGG
ATCTTCCTGGCGGCGCGACGACAGCTGAAGCAGATGGAGAGCCAGCCTCTGCCGGGGGAGCGGGCACGGT
CCACACTGCAGAAGGAGGTCCATGCTGCCAAGTCACTGGCCATCATTGTGGGGCTCTTTGCCCTCTGCTG
GCTGCCCCTACACATCATCAACTGCTTCACTTTCTTCTGCCCCGACTGCAGCCACGCCCCTCTCTGGCTC
ATGTACCTGGCCATCGTCCTCTCCCACACCAATTCGGTTGTGAATCCCTTCATCTACGCCTACCGTATCC
GCGAGTTCCGCCAGACCTTCCGCAAGATCATTCGCAGCCACGTCCTGAGGCAGCAAGAACCTTTCAAGGC
AGCTGGCACCAGTGCCCGGGTCTTGGCAGCTCATGGCAGTGACGGAGAGCAGGTCAGCCTCCGTCTCAAC
GGCCACCCGCCAGGAGTGTGGGCCAACGGCAGTGCTCCCCACCCTGAGCGGAGGCCCAATGGCTACGCCC
TGGGGCTGGTGAGTGGAGGGAGTGCCCAAGAGTCCCAGGGGAACACGGGCCTCCCAGACGTGGAGCTCCT
TAGCCATGAGCTCAAGGGAGTGTGCCCAGAGCCCCCTGGCCTAGATGACCCCCTGGCCCAGGATGGAGCA
GGAGTGTCCCCGCGGATGGTGAGCAAGGGCGAGGAGCTGTTCACCGGGGTGGTGCCCATCCTGGTCGAGC
TGGACGGCGACGTAAACGGCCACAAGTTCAGCGTGTCCGGCGAGGGCGAGGGCGATGCCACCTACGGCAA
GCTGACCCTGAAGTTCATCTGCACCACCGGCAAGCTGCCCGTGCCCTGGCCCACCCTCGTGACCACCCTG
ACCTACGGCGTGCAGTGCTTCAGCCGCTACCCCGACCACATGAAGCAGCACGACTTCTTCAAGTCCGCCA
TGCCCGAAGGCTACGTCCAGGAGCGCACCATCTTCTTCAAGGACGACGGCAACTACAAGACCCGCGCCGA
GGTGAAGTTCGAGGGCGACACCCTGGTGAACCGCATCGAGCTGAAGGGCATCGACTTCAAGGAGGACGGC
AACATCCTGGGGCACAAGCTGGAGTACAACTACAACAGCCACAACGTCTATATCATGGCCGACAAGCAGA
AGAACGGCATCAAGGTGAACTTCAAGATCCGCCACAACATCGAGGACGGCAGCGTGCAGCTCGCCGACCA
CTACCAGCAGAACACCCCCATCGGCGACGGCCCCGTGCTGCTGCCCGACAACCACTACCTGAGCACCCAG
TCCGCCCTGAGCAAAGACCCCAACGAGAAGCGCGATCACATGGTCCTGCTGGAGTTCGTGACCGCCGCCG
GGATCACTCTCGGCATGGACGAGCTGTACAAGCACGTGTCATCACATCATCATCATCATCATCATCATCA
TCATTAATAACTTAAGAGTTGAAGACATGGGTATCTATTACTGTACGGCTCGAGTCTAGAGGGCCCTTCG
AAGGTAAGCCTATCCCTAACCCTCTCCTCGGTCTCGATTCTACGCGTACCGGTCATCATCACCATCACCA
TTGAGTTTAAACCCGCTGATCCTAGAGGGCCGCATCATGTAATTAGTTATGTCACGCTTACATTCACGCC
CTCCCCCCACATCCGCTCTAACCGAAAAGGAAGGAGTTAGACAACCTGAAGTCTAGGTCCCTATTTATTT
TTTTATAGTTATGTTAGTATTAAGAACGTTATTTATATTTCAAATTTTTCTTTTTTTTCTGTACAGACGC
GTGTACGCATGTAACATTATACTGAAAACCTTGCTTGAGAAGGTTTTGGGACGCTCGAAGGCTTTAATTT
GCAAGCTGCGGCCCTGCATTAATGAATCGGCCAACGCGCGGGGAGAGGCGGTTTGCGTATTGGGCGCTCT
TCCGCTTCCTCGCTCACTGACTCGCTGCGCTCGGTCGTTCGGCTGCGGCGAGCGGTATCAGCTCACTCAA
AGGCGGTAATACGGTTATCCACAGAATCAGGGGATAACGCAGGAAAGAACATGTGAGCAAAAGGCCAGCA
AAAGGCCAGGAACCGTAAAAAGGCCGCGTTGCTGGCGTTTTTCCATAGGCTCCGCCCCCCTGACGAGCAT
CACAAAAATCGACGCTCAAGTCAGAGGTGGCGAAACCCGACAGGACTATAAAGATACCAGGCGTTTCCCC
CTGGAAGCTCCCTCGTGCGCTCTCCTGTTCCGACCCTGCCGCTTACCGGATACCTGTCCGCCTTTCTCCC
TTCGGGAAGCGTGGCGCTTTCTCATAGCTCACGCTGTAGGTATCTCAGTTCGGTGTAGGTCGTTCGCTCC
AAGCTGGGCTGTGTGCACGAACCCCCCGTTCAGCCCGACCGCTGCGCCTTATCCGGTAACTATCGTCTTG
AGTCCAACCCGGTAAGACACGACTTATCGCCACTGGCAGCAGCCACTGGTAACAGGATTAGCAGAGCGAG
GTATGTAGGCGGTGCTACAGAGTTCTTGAAGTGGTGGCCTAACTACGGCTACACTAGAAGAACAGTATTT
GGTATCTGCGCTCTGCTGAAGCCAGTTACCTTCGGAAAAAGAGTTGGTAGCTCTTGATCCGGCAAACAAA
CCACCGCTGGTAGCGGTGGTTTTTTTGTTTGCAAGCAGCAGATTACGCGCAGAAAAAAAGGATCTCAAGA
AGATCCTTTGATCTTTTCTACGGGGTCTGACGCTCAGTGGAACGAAAACTCACGTTAAGGGATTTTGGTC
ATGAGATTATCAAAAAGGATCTTCACC
Features (pLannotate 1.2.2; 14 found; start..end, strand, type, name):
     72..932     -  CDS            AmpR: β-lactamase; bla; confers resistance to ampicillin, carbenicillin, and related antibiotics
   1300..1401    -  CDS            HVM33_MOUSE (fragment): Experimental evidence at protein level: Swiss-Prot protein existence level 1. From Mus musculus (Mouse).
   1394..2518    -  CDS            FEX1: FEX1_YEAST - Experimental evidence at protein level: Swiss-Prot protein existence level 1. Fluoride channel required for the rapid expulsion of cytoplasmic fluoride. From Saccharomyces cerevisiae (strain ATCC 204508 / S288c) (Baker's yeast).
   3252..3756    +  misc_feature   CEN/ARS: S. cerevisiae CEN6 centromere fused to an autonomously replicating sequence
   3762..3892    -  rep_origin     f1 ori (fragment) (sequence partly withheld): f1 bacteriophage origin of replication; arrow indicates direction of (+) strand synthesis
   3914..4355    +  promoter       GAL1 promoter: S. cerevisiae GAL1; inducible promoter, regulated by Gal4
   4387..4405    +  promoter       T7 promoter: promoter for bacteriophage T7 RNA polymerase
   4556..5791    +  CDS            ADORA2A: AA2AR_HUMAN - Also known as ADORA2. Experimental evidence at protein level: Swiss-Prot protein existence level 1. Receptor for adenosine (By similarity). The activity of this receptor is mediated by G proteins which activate adenylyl cyclase (By similarity). From Homo sapiens (Human).
   5798..6514    +  CDS            EGFP: EGFP is a basic (constitutively fluorescent) green fluorescent protein published in 1996, derived from Aequorea victoria. It is reported to be a rapidly-maturing weak dimer with moderate acid sensitivity.
   6527..6544    +  CDS            capTEV™ (fragment): composite tag for in vivo biotinylation, TEV protease cleavage, and 6xHis tagging
   6625..6666    +  CDS            V5 tag: epitope tag from simian virus 5
   6727..6974    +  terminator     CYC1 terminator: S. cerevisiae CYC1; transcription terminator for CYC1
   6986..7039    -  CDS            lacI (fragment): lac repressor; lacI; The lac repressor binds to the lac operator to inhibit transcription in E. coli. This inhibition can be relieved by adding lactose or isopropyl-β-D-thiogalactopyranoside (IPTG).
   7222..7810    -  rep_origin     ori: high-copy-number ColE1/pMB1/pBR322/pUC origin of replication
