[The description below was written by a language model from this plasmid's Addgene catalogue record and pLannotate feature annotations shown in this document.]
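Description:
pCFEX3-A2aGH is a yeast expression plasmid derived from pYC2/CT, a low-copy centromeric shuttle vector. In Saccharomyces cerevisiae it is maintained through a CEN6/ARS element, while in E. coli it replicates from a high-copy ColE1/pUC-type origin and is selected with ampicillin via the β-lactamase gene. A fragment of the f1 phage origin is also present. No conventional yeast auxotrophic marker appears in the feature table. The record instead describes a FEX1 cassette, which appears to serve as the yeast selection element.

The plasmid carries two expression units. The first is S. cerevisiae FEX1, a fluoride channel that rapidly expels cytoplasmic fluoride, which the catalogue entry says is driven by the REV1 promoter and ends in an MFα terminator; neither of these regulatory elements is annotated in the table. The second unit places human ADORA2A, the adenosine A2a G protein-coupled receptor, under the galactose-inducible GAL1 promoter, fused at its C-terminus to EGFP and a 10×His tag. The short hit annotated as a capTEV fragment probably corresponds to this histidine stretch. A backbone T7 promoter lies upstream of the receptor, and a V5 tag and CYC1 terminator from pYC2/CT lie downstream. The record names MFαT as the terminator for this unit, so the backbone V5 tag may not be part of the fusion protein. The small mouse immunoglobulin and lacI fragment hits look like spurious matches.

According to the associated publication title, the plasmid belongs to work on engineered fluoride sensitivity for biocontainment and selection of modified yeast. In that setting, plasmid-borne FEX1 would plausibly restore fluoride tolerance to a sensitive host, allowing fluoride-based plasmid retention, with the fluorescent receptor fusion reporting heterologous membrane protein expression.
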