Addgene plasmid #160548: pCFEX3-A2aGH
Purpose: pYC2/CT derivative reporter plasmid encoding PREV1-Saccharomyces cerevisiae FEX1-MFaT; as well as PGAL1-Homo sapiens ADORA2A-EGFP-10HIS-MFaT.
Depositing lab: Michelle O'Malley. Depositing organization: University of California, Santa Barbara. Publication: Engineered fluoride sensitivity enables biocontainment and selection of genetically-modified yeasts. Yoo JI, Seppala S, O'Malley MA. Nat Commun. 2020 Oct 29;11(1):5459. doi: 10.1038/s41467-020-19271-1. PubMed 33122649.
Backbone
  Vector backbone: pYC2/CT
  Vector type: Yeast Expression
Growth in bacteria
  Bacterial resistance: Ampicillin, 100 μg/mL
  Growth temperature: 37°C
  Growth strain: DH5alpha
  Copy number: Unknown
Gene/Insert
  Cloning method: Restriction Enzyme; 5′ cloning site unknown (unknown if destroyed); 3′ cloning site unknown (unknown if destroyed)
  Sequencing primers: 5′ unknown
Terms and licenses: Academic/Nonprofit Terms; Industry Terms: Not Available to Industry
How to cite: pCFEX3-A2aGH was a gift from Michelle O'Malley (Addgene plasmid # 160548 ; http://n2t.net/addgene:160548 ; RRID:Addgene_160548)
